>Addgene plasmid #140555 | pAAV-hsyn-GRAB_DA-mut | addgene full sequence | sequence record 307188 | Addgene NGS Result
CCTGCAGGCAGCTGCGCGCTCGCTCGCTCACTGAGGCCGCCCGGGCGTCGGGCGACCTTTGGTCGCCCGG
CCTCAGTGAGCGAGCGAGCGCGCAGAGAGGGAGTGGCCAACTCCATCACTAGGGGTTCCTGCGGCCGCAC
GCGTATGAGGCGGGGTGGGGGTGCCTACCTGACGACCGACCCCGACCCACTGGACAAGCACCCAACCCCC
ATTCCCCAAATTGCGCATCCCCTATCAGAGAGGGGGAGGGGAAACAGGATGCGGCGAGGCGCGTGCGCAC
TGCCAGCTTCAGCACCGCGGACAGTGCCTTCGCCCCCGCCTGGCGGCGCGCGCCACCGCCGCCTCAGCAC
TGAAGGCGCGCTGACGTCACTCGCCGGTCCCCCGCAAACTCCCCTTCCCGGCCACCTTGGTCGCGTCCGC
GCCGCCGCCGGCCCAGCCGGACCGCACCACGCGAGGCGCGAGATAGGGGGGCACGGGCGCGACCATCTGC
GCTGCGGCGCCGGCGACTCAGCGCTGCCTCAGTCTGCGGTGGGCAGCGGAGGAGTCGTGTCGTGCCTGAG
AGCGCAGTCGAGAAACCGGTGCCACCATGGAGACAGACACACTCCTGCTATGGGTACTGCTGCTCTGGGT
TCCAGGTTCCACTGGTGACACAAGTTTGTACAAAAAAGTTGGCACCACCGGTGATCCACTGAATCTGTCC
TGGTATGATGATGATCTGGAGAGGCAGAACTGGAGCCGGCCCTTCAACGGGTCAGACGGGAAGGCGGACA
GACCCCACTACAACTACTATGCCACACTGCTCACCCTGCTCATCGCTGTCATCGTCTTCGGCAACGTGCT
GGTGTGCATGGCTGTGTCCCGCGAGAAGGCGCTGCAGACCACCACCAACTACCTGATCGTCAGCCTCGCA
GTGGCCGACCTCCTCGTCGCCACACTGGTCATGCCCTGGGTTGTCTACCTGGAGGTGGTAGGTGAGTGGA
AATTCAGCAGGATTCACTGTGACATCTTCGTCACTCTGGACGTCATGATGGCTACGGCGAGCATCCTGAA
CTTGTGTGCCATCAGCATCGACAGGTACACAGCTGTGGCCATGCCCATGCTGTACAATACGCGCTACAGC
TCCAAGCGCCGGGTCACCGTCATGATCTCCATCGTCTGGGTCCTGTCCTTCACCATCTCCTGCCCACTCC
TCTTCGGACTCAATAACGCAGACCAGAACGAGTGCATCATTGCCAACCCGGCCTTCGTGGTCTACAATTC
CATCGTCTCCTTCTACGTGCCCTTCATTGTCATGCTGCTGGTCTACATCAAGATCTACATTGTCCTCCGC
AGACGCCGCAAGCGAGTCAACACCAAACGCAGCAGCCGAGCTTTCAGGGCCCACCTGAGGGCTCCACTAA
AGGGCAACTGTACTCACCCCGAGGACATGAAACTCGGAGGAACTGTCTATATCAAGGCCGACAAGCAGAA
GAACGGCATCAAGGCGAACTTCCACATCCGCCACAACATCGAGGACGGCGGCGTGCAGCTCGCCTACCAC
TACCAGCAGAACACCCCCATCGGCGACGGCCCCGTGCTGCTGCCCGACAACCACTACCTGAGCGTGCAGT
CCAAACTTTCGAAAGACCCCAACGAGAAGCGCGATCACATGGTCCTGCTGGAGTTCGTGACCGCCGCCGG
GATCACTCTCGGCATGGACGAGCTGTACAAGGGCGGTACCGGAGGGAAATCCATGGTGAGCAAGGGCGAG
GAGCTGTTCACCGGGGTGGTGCCCATCCTGGTCGAGCTGGACGGCGACGTAAACGGCCACAAGTTCAGCG
TGTCCGGCGAGGGTGAGGGCGATGCCACCTACGGCAAGCTGACCCTGAAGTTCATCTGCACCACCGGCAA
GCTGCCCGTGCCCTGGCCCACCCTCGTGACCACCCTGACCTACGGCGTGCAGTGCTTCAGCCGCTACCCC
GACCACATGAAGCAGCACGACTTCTTCAAGTCCGCCATGCCCGAAGGCTACATCCAGGAGCGCACCATCT
TCTTCAAGGACGACGGCAACTACAAGACCCGCGCCGAGGTGAAGTTCGAGGGCGACACCCTGGTGAACCG
CATCGAGCTGAAGGGCATCGACTTCAAGGAGGACGGCAACATCCTGGGGCACAAGCTGGAGTACAACACT
GGAGCAGCAGCAATGAGCCGTAGGAAGCTCTCCCAGCAGAAGGAGAAGAAAGCCACTCAGATGCTCGCCA
TTGTTCTCGGCGTGTTCATCATCTGCTGGCTGCCCTTCTTCATCACACACATCCTGAACATACACTGTGA
CTGCAACATCCCGCCTGTCCTGTACAGCGCCTTCACGTGGCTGGGCTATGTCAACAGCGCCGTGAACCCC
ATCATCTACACCACCTTCAACATTGAGTTCCGCAAGGCCTTCCTGAAGATCCTCCACTGCTGAGAATTCG
ATATCAAGCTTATCGATCATCAACCTCTGGATTACAAAATTTGTGAAAGATTGACTGGTATTCTTAACTA
TGTTGCTCCTTTTACGCTATGTGGATACGCTGCTTTAATGCCTTTGTATCATGCTATTGCTTCCCGTATG
GCTTTCATTTTCTCCTCCTTGTATAAATCCTGGTTGCTGTCTCTTTATGAGGAGTTGTGGCCCGTTGTCA
GGCAACGTGGCGTGGTGTGCACTGTGTTTGCTGACGCAACCCCCACTGGTTGGGGCATTGCCACCACCTG
TCAGCTCCTTTCCGGGACTTTCGCTTTCCCCCTCCCTATTGCCACGGCGGAACTCATCGCCGCCTGCCTT
GCCCGCTGCTGGACAGGGGCTCGGCTGTTGGGCACTGACAATTCCGTGGTGTTGTCGGGGAAATCATCGT
CCTTTCCTTGGCTGCTCGCCTATGTTGCCACCTGGATTCTGCGCGGGACGTCCTTCTGCTACGTCCCTTC
GGCCCTCAATCCAGCGGACCTTCCTTCCCGCGGCCTGCTGCCGGCTCTGCGGCCTCTTCCGCGTCTTCGC
CTTCGCCCTCAGACGAGTCGGATCTCCCTTTGGGCCGCCTCCCCGCATCGATACCGAGCGCTGCTCGAGA
GATCTACGGGTGGCATCCCTGTGACCCCTCCCCAGTGCCTCTCCTGGCCCTGGAAGTTGCCACTCCAGTG
CCCACCAGCCTTGTCCTAATAAAATTAAGTTGCATCATTTTGTCTGACTAGGTGTCCTTCTATAATATTA
TGGGGTGGAGGGGGGTGGTATGGAGCAAGGGGCAAGTTGGGAAGACAACCTGTAGGGCCTGCGGGGTCTA
TTGGGAACCAAGCTGGAGTGCAGTGGCACAATCTTGGCTCACTGCAATCTCCGCCTCCTGGGTTCAAGCG
ATTCTCCTGCCTCAGCCTCCCGAGTTGTTGGGATTCCAGGCATGCATGACCAGGCTCAGCTAATTTTTGT
TTTTTTGGTAGAGACGGGGTTTCACCATATTGGCCAGGCTGGTCTCCAACTCCTAATCTCAGGTGATCTA
CCCACCTTGGCCTCCCAAATTGCTGGGATTACAGGCGTGAACCACTGCTCCCTTCCCTGTCCTTCTGATT
TTGTAGGTAACCACGTGCGGACCGAGCGGCCGCAGGAACCCCTAGTGATGGAGTTGGCCACTCCCTCTCT
GCGCGCTCGCTCGCTCACTGAGGCCGGGCGACCAAAGGTCGCCCGACGCCCGGGCTTTGCCCGGGCGGCC
TCAGTGAGCGAGCGAGCGCGCAGCTGCCTGCAGGGGCGCCTGATGCGGTATTTTCTCCTTACGCATCTGT
GCGGTATTTCACACCGCATA
[95 nt withheld, positions 3801-3895]
T
[46 nt withheld, positions 3897-3942]
C
[141 nt withheld, positions 3944-4084]
CCTTTGACGTTGGAGTCCACGTTCTTT
[37 nt withheld, positions 4112-4148]
ACTCTATCTCGGGCTATTCTTTTGATTTATAAGGGATTTTGCCGATTTCGGTCTATTGGTTAAAAAATGA
GCTGATTTAACAAAAATTTAACGCGAATTTTAACAAAATATTAACGTTTACAATTTTATGGTGCACTCTC
AGTACAATCTGCTCTGATGCCGCATAGTTAAGCCAGCCCCGACACCCGCCAACACCCGCTGACGCGCCCT
GACGGGCTTGTCTGCTCCCGGCATCCGCTTACAGACAAGCTGTGACCGTCTCCGGGAGCTGCATGTGTCA
GAGGTTTTCACCGTCATCACCGAAACGCGCGAGACGAAAGGGCCTCGTGATACGCCTATTTTTATAGGTT
AATGTCATGATAATAATGGTTTCTTAGACGTCAGGTGGCACTTTTCGGGGAAATGTGCGCGGAACCCCTA
TTTGTTTATTTTTCTAAATACATTCAAATATGTATCCGCTCATGAGACAATAACCCTGATAAATGCTTCA
ATAATATTGAAAAAGGAAGAGTATGAGTATTCAACATTTCCGTGTCGCCCTTATTCCCTTTTTTGCGGCA
TTTTGCCTTCCTGTTTTTGCTCACCCAGAAACGCTGGTGAAAGTAAAAGATGCTGAAGATCAGTTGGGTG
CACGAGTGGGTTACATCGAACTGGATCTCAACAGCGGTAAGATCCTTGAGAGTTTTCGCCCCGAAGAACG
TTTTCCAATGATGAGCACTTTTAAAGTTCTGCTATGTGGCGCGGTATTATCCCGTATTGACGCCGGGCAA
GAGCAACTCGGTCGCCGCATACACTATTCTCAGAATGACTTGGTTGAGTACTCACCAGTCACAGAAAAGC
ATCTTACGGATGGCATGACAGTAAGAGAATTATGCAGTGCTGCCATAACCATGAGTGATAACACTGCGGC
CAACTTACTTCTGACAACGATCGGAGGACCGAAGGAGCTAACCGCTTTTTTGCACAACATGGGGGATCAT
GTAACTCGCCTTGATCGTTGGGAACCGGAGCTGAATGAAGCCATACCAAACGACGAGCGTGACACCACGA
TGCCTGTAGCAATGGCAACAACGTTGCGCAAACTATTAACTGGCGAACTACTTACTCTAGCTTCCCGGCA
ACAATTAATAGACTGGATGGAGGCGGATAAAGTTGCAGGACCACTTCTGCGCTCGGCCCTTCCGGCTGGC
TGGTTTATTGCTGATAAATCTGGAGCCGGTGAGCGTGGGTCTCGCGGTATCATTGCAGCACTGGGGCCAG
ATGGTAAGCCCTCCCGTATCGTAGTTATCTACACGACGGGGAGTCAGGCAACTATGGATGAACGAAATAG
ACAGATCGCTGAGATAGGTGCCTCACTGATTAAGCATTGGTAACTGTCAGACCAAGTTTACTCATATATA
CTTTAGATTGATTTAAAACTTCATTTTTAATTTAAAAGGATCTAGGTGAAGATCCTTTTTGATAATCTCA
TGACCAAAATCCCTTAACGTGAGTTTTCGTTCCACTGAGCGTCAGACCCCGTAGAAAAGATCAAAGGATC
TTCTTGAGATCCTTTTTTTCTGCGCGTAATCTGCTGCTTGCAAACAAAAAAACCACCGCTACCAGCGGTG
GTTTGTTTGCCGGATCAAGAGCTACCAACTCTTTTTCCGAAGGTAACTGGCTTCAGCAGAGCGCAGATAC
CAAATACTGTTCTTCTAGTGTAGCCGTAGTTAGGCCACCACTTCAAGAACTCTGTAGCACCGCCTACATA
CCTCGCTCTGCTAATCCTGTTACCAGTGGCTGCTGCCAGTGGCGATAAGTCGTGTCTTACCGGGTTGGAC
TCAAGACGATAGTTACCGGATAAGGCGCAGCGGTCGGGCTGAACGGGGGGTTCGTGCACACAGCCCAGCT
TGGAGCGAACGACCTACACCGAACTGAGATACCTACAGCGTGAGCTATGAGAAAGCGCCACGCTTCCCGA
AGGGAGAAAGGCGGACAGGTATCCGGTAAGCGGCAGGGTCGGAACAGGAGAGCGCACGAGGGAGCTTCCA
GGGGGAAACGCCTGGTATCTTTATAGTCCTGTCGGGTTTCGCCACCTCTGACTTGAGCGTCGATTTTTGT
GATGCTCGTCAGGGGGGCGGAGCCTATGGAAAAACGCCAGCAACGCGGCCTTTTTACGGTTCCTGGCCTT
TTGCTGGCCTTTTGCTCACATGT
Features (pLannotate 1.2.2; 19 found; start..end, strand, type, name):
     12..39      +  repeat_region  AAV2 ITR (fragment): inverted terminal repeat of adeno-associated virus serotype 2 inverted
     68..95      +  repeat_region  AAV2 ITR (fragment): inverted terminal repeat of adeno-associated virus serotype 2 inverted
    145..567     +  promoter       hSyn promoter (fragment): human synapsin I promoter; confers neuron-specific expression (Kügler et al., 2003)
    587..649     +  sig_peptide    Igκ leader: leader sequence from mouse immunoglobulin κ light chain
    651..668     +  protein_bind   attB1 (fragment): mutant version of attB; core recombination site for the Gateway® BP reaction BP Clonase™
    806..1378    +  CDS            Drd4 (fragment): DRD4_MOUSE - Experimental evidence at protein level: Swiss-Prot protein existence level 1. Dopamine receptor responsible for neuronal signaling in the mesolimbic system of the brain, an area of the brain that regulates emotion and complex behavior. Activated by dopamine, but also by epinephrine and norepinephrine, and by numerous synthetic agonists and drugs. Agonist binding triggers signaling via G proteins that inhibit adenylyl cyclase (By similarity). Modulates the circadian rhythm of contrast sensitivity by regulating the rhythmic expression of NPAS2 in the retinal ganglion cells (PubMed:2
   1445..2167    +  CDS            cEGFP: cEGFP is a basic (constitutively fluorescent) green fluorescent protein published in 2008, derived from Aequorea victoria.
   2177..2431    +  CDS            HTR1D (fragment): 5HT1D_HUMAN - Also known as HTR1DA, HTRL. Experimental evidence at protein level: Swiss-Prot protein existence level 1. G-protein coupled receptor for 5-hydroxytryptamine (serotonin). Also functions as a receptor for ergot alkaloid derivatives, various anxiolytic and antidepressant drugs and other psychoactive substances. Ligand binding causes a conformation change that triggers signaling via guanine nucleotide-binding proteins (G proteins) and modulates the activity of down-stream effectors, such as adenylate cyclase. Signaling inhibits adenylate cyclase activity. Regulates the release of 5-h
   2444..2467    +  misc_feature   MCS (fragment): pBluescript multiple cloning site
   2469..3056    +  misc_feature   WPRE: woodchuck hepatitis virus posttranscriptional regulatory element
   3088..3564    +  polyA_signal   hGH poly(A) signal: human growth hormone polyadenylation signal
   3604..3744    +  repeat_region  AAV2 ITR: inverted terminal repeat of adeno-associated virus serotype 2 inverted
   3749..3800    -  misc_feature   bom (fragment): basis of mobility region from pBR322
   3819..4274    +  rep_origin     f1 ori (sequence partly withheld): f1 bacteriophage origin of replication; arrow indicates direction of (+) strand synthesis
   4275..4324    -  misc_feature   bom (fragment): basis of mobility region from pBR322
   4426..4461    -  CDS            rop (fragment): Rop protein, which maintains plasmids at low copy number; rop
   4556..4660    +  promoter       AmpR promoter: bla
   4661..5521    +  CDS            AmpR: β-lactamase; bla; confers resistance to ampicillin, carbenicillin, and related antibiotics
   5692..6280    +  rep_origin     ori: high-copy-number ColE1/pMB1/pBR322/pUC origin of replication
