[The description below was written by a language model from this plasmid's Addgene catalogue record and pLannotate feature annotations shown in this document.]
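Description:
pAAV-hsyn-GRAB_DA-mut is an adeno-associated virus transfer plasmid built on a pAAV backbone for neuronal expression of GRAB_DA-mut, a dopamine-insensitive control version of the genetically encoded GRAB dopamine sensors. In bacteria it is maintained as a high-copy plasmid through a ColE1/pUC-type origin and selected with ampicillin via the β-lactamase gene and its own promoter. An f1 phage origin is also present, along with small remnants of pBR322 bom and rop sequence. The expression cassette lies between AAV2 inverted terminal repeats, which direct replication and packaging of the intervening DNA into AAV particles. The automated annotation finds a complete ITR on the 3′ side but only short fragments on the 5′ side.

Within the ITRs, the human synapsin I promoter restricts expression to neurons. It drives an open reading frame that begins with a mouse Igκ leader peptide, which promotes entry into the secretory pathway and delivery to the membrane. This is followed by G protein-coupled receptor sequence interrupted by a GFP-derived module (annotated as cEGFP). That layout matches the GRAB design, in which a fluorescent protein inserted into a receptor reports ligand-induced conformational change. The catalogue lists the insert as human. The annotation tool's partial matches to mouse Drd4 and human HTR1D look like homology-based hits to related receptors rather than a definitive identification, and the record does not state the exact receptor scaffold or the mutation(s) that abolish dopamine sensitivity. A WPRE downstream of the coding sequence enhances transcript stability and expression, and a human growth hormone polyadenylation signal terminates the transcript.

The construct serves as a negative control alongside functional GRAB dopamine sensors in imaging experiments, helping to distinguish true dopamine-dependent fluorescence changes from artefacts. It can be used directly or packaged into AAV; an AAV9 preparation is noted in the record.
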