Addgene plasmid #140555: pAAV-hsyn-GRAB_DA-mut
Purpose: Expresses the DA-insensitive control sensor GRAB_DA-mut in neurons
Depositing lab: Yulong Li. Publication: Next-generation GRAB sensors for monitoring dopaminergic activity in vivo. Sun F, Zhou J, Dai B, Qian T, Zeng J, Li X, Zhuo Y, Zhang Y, Wang Y, Qian C, Tan K, Feng J, Dong H, Lin D, Cui G, Li Y. Nat Methods. 2020 Nov;17(11):1156-1166. doi: 10.1038/s41592-020-00981-9. Epub 2020 Oct 21. PubMed 33087905.
Backbone
  Vector backbone: pAAV
  Backbone size w/o insert (bp): 4495
  Vector type: AAV
Growth in bacteria
  Bacterial resistance: Ampicillin, 100 μg/mL
  Growth temperature: 37°C
  Growth strain: NEB Stable
  Copy number: High Copy
Gene/Insert
  Gene/Insert name: DA-insensitive sensor GRAB_DA-mut (control sensor)
  Species: H. sapiens (human)
  Insert size (bp): 1857
  Promoter: hSyn
  Cloning method: Gibson Cloning
Terms and licenses: Academic/Nonprofit Terms; Industry Terms: Not Available to Industry
How to cite: pAAV-hsyn-GRAB_DA-mut was a gift from Yulong Li (Addgene plasmid # 140555 ; http://n2t.net/addgene:140555 ; RRID:Addgene_140555) For viral preps, please replace (Addgene plasmid # 140555) in the above sentence with: (Addgene viral prep # 140555-AAV9)
